>Addgene plasmid #18502 | T4 Lysozyme Q105G | addgene partial sequence | sequence record 24288 | 3primeUP
TANTGGAAAAAGCCCGCTCATTAGGCGGGCTCAGATCTGCTCATGNTTTGACAGCTTATCATCGATAAGC
TTCGGCAATAAATTCTTGATATGTTTTCATATGTTTCCTTTAAATATTTTAATTAGTAATTGTCTATTCA
AGTAATTGTGAATATACTATCACAATTCCAAGAGAAAGTAAACAGCTTTATAGATTTTTATACGCGTCCC
AAGTGCCAGTTCTAAACGTTGTAATGACTCGTTTTGCGCGATTAGGTGTTTGATTATACCATCTACTTTT
AGCTAAGTTAACTGCTGCTTCATCCCAGCGTTTTTGTTGAAGCATACGTAAAGAGTTAGTAAATCCTGCC
ACACCGGTTTCTCCCATTCCGAAAACCATATTAATCAATGCACAGCGACGAACCGCATCAAGAGAATCAT
AAACCGGTTTTAATTTAGCATTTCTCAGAATTCCGCGAACAGCAGCATCAACATCCTGATTAAAGAGTTT
TTCAGCCTCATCTTTTGTAATTACACCATTGCAATTACGCCCAATAGCTTTATCTAATTCAGATTTAGCA
GCATTAAGTGATGGACTTTTTGTAAGCAAATGACCGATGCCAATAGTGTAATAGCCTTCTGTGTCTTTAT
AGATTTTAAGTCTAAGACCTTCATCTATACGTAACATTTCAAATATATTCATAATACCTCCTAAGCATCG
ATGGATCCTGTTTCCTGTGTGAAATTGTTATCCGCTCACAATTCCACACATTATACGAGCCGATGATAAT
TGTCACAGGGGGATGGGGAGTAGCTGATCNGGTCCCGGGTGAATGTANCGCTCCATCCACCATATCGAGC
GA
