[The description below was written by a language model from this plasmid's Addgene catalogue record.]
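Description:
T4 Lysozyme Q105G is a bacterial expression plasmid built on the pHS1403 backbone (about 5 kb without insert) that carries the bacteriophage T4 lysozyme gene (gene e) with a single amino-acid substitution, glutamine 105 to glycine. The plasmid is maintained at high copy number in standard E. coli cloning strains and is selected with ampicillin. The record gives no feature table, so the origin of replication and the promoter driving lysozyme expression are not stated. No fusion tags or reporters are listed either.

The insert is roughly 600 bp and was placed in the vector by restriction cloning between a BamHI site at the 5′ end and a HindIII site at the 3′ end, both of which remain intact. According to the depositor's note, the BamHI site lies 27 bp from the start codon and the HindIII site 115 bp from the stop codon. The fragment therefore includes short flanking untranslated sequence on either side of the coding region, and the whole gene can be excised or swapped as a BamHI–HindIII cassette.

T4 lysozyme is a small muramidase that degrades bacterial cell-wall peptidoglycan, and it has long served as a model protein for studying how individual residues affect folding, thermodynamic stability and three-dimensional structure. The record does not state a specific purpose. A point mutant of this kind in a bacterial expression vector is suited to producing the variant protein in E. coli for comparison with wild-type lysozyme, for example in stability measurements or crystallographic analysis of replacing a side chain with glycine at position 105.
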