Addgene plasmid #18502: T4 Lysozyme Q105G
Depositing lab: Brian Matthews. Depositing organization: University of Oregon.
Backbone
  Vector backbone: pHS1403
  Backbone size w/o insert (bp): 5000
  Vector type: Bacterial Expression
Growth in bacteria
  Bacterial resistance: Ampicillin, 100 μg/mL
  Growth temperature: 37°C
  Growth strain: DH5alpha
  Copy number: High Copy
Gene/Insert
  Gene/Insert name: T4 Lysozyme (alt name: 1105G)
  Species: Bacteriophage T4
  Insert size (bp): 600
  Mutation: Q105G
  GenBank ID: NP_049736
  Entrez Gene: e (a.k.a. T4p123)
  Cloning method: Restriction Enzyme; 5′ cloning site BamHI (not destroyed); 3′ cloning site HindIII (not destroyed)
  Sequencing primers: 5′ na; 3′ GGCGTATCACGAGGCCC
Terms and licenses: Academic/Nonprofit Terms; Industry Terms: Not Available to Industry
Depositor comments: The BamHI site is 27 bp from the ATG and the HindIII site is 115 bp from the stop.
How to cite: T4 Lysozyme Q105G was a gift from Brian Matthews (Addgene plasmid # 18502 ; http://n2t.net/addgene:18502 ; RRID:Addgene_18502)
